Addgene plasmid #120613: Smp_075280-Cd4-bio-His
Purpose: Expression of recombinant S. mansoni protein
Depositing lab: Gavin Wright. Depositing organization: Wellcome Sanger Institute. Publication: A library of cell-surface and secreted proteins from Schistosoma mansoni identifies early serological markers of infection. Cécile Crosnier, Anna V. Protasio, Gabriel Rinaldi, Shona Wilson, Matthew Berriman, Gavin J. Wright. bioRXiv 10.1101/593616.
Backbone
  Vector backbone: pTT3
  Backbone manufacturer: Yves Durocher, NRC
  Backbone size w/o insert (bp): 6686
  Vector type: Mammalian Expression
Growth in bacteria
  Bacterial resistance: Ampicillin, 100 μg/mL
  Growth temperature: 37°C
  Growth strain: DH5alpha
  Copy number: High Copy
Gene/Insert
  Gene/Insert name: Smp_075280
  Species: Schistosoma mansoni
  Insert size (bp): 613
  Entrez Gene: Smp_075280.1 (a.k.a. Smp_075280.1, Smp_075280.2, Smp_075280.3)
  Promoter: CMV
  Tag / fusion protein: ratCd4(d3+4)-bio-6His (C terminal on backbone)
  Cloning method: Restriction Enzyme; 5′ cloning site NotI (not destroyed); 3′ cloning site AscI (not destroyed)
Terms and licenses: Academic/Nonprofit Terms; Industry Terms: Not Available to Industry
How to cite: Smp_075280-Cd4-bio-His was a gift from Gavin Wright (Addgene plasmid # 120613 ; http://n2t.net/addgene:120613 ; RRID:Addgene_120613)
