[The description below was written by a language model from this plasmid's Addgene catalogue record and pLannotate feature annotations shown in this document.]
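Description:
Smp_075280-Cd4-bio-His is a mammalian expression plasmid built on the pTT3 backbone for producing a recombinant, soluble form of the Schistosoma mansoni protein Smp_075280. It is propagated in E. coli at high copy from a ColE1/pUC-type origin under ampicillin selection (β-lactamase with its own promoter). The backbone also carries a fragment of the Epstein-Barr virus oriP, which in cell lines that supply EBNA1 supports episomal maintenance and boosts transient expression. No mammalian selection marker is annotated. Short lac and tet promoter-related hits and lacI and bla fragments are backbone remnants with no evident role in expression.

The expression cassette is driven by the CMV enhancer and promoter, which span the numbering origin of the circular 7,299 nt sequence. It is followed by adenovirus-derived leader and splice elements and a chimeric intron fragment that promote efficient processing of the transcript; the antisense adenoviral "PTP" annotation probably reflects this adenovirus-derived leader region rather than an intended coding sequence. A mouse immunoglobulin heavy chain signal sequence fragment lies just upstream of the insert, consistent with directing the product into the secretory pathway. The 613 bp Smp_075280 insert, cloned between retained NotI and AscI sites, is not itself annotated but fits the gap between the signal sequence and the rat Cd4 fragment. According to the record, the C-terminal backbone tag comprises rat Cd4 domains 3 and 4, a biotinylation ("bio") sequence and a 6xHis tag; only the Cd4 portion appears in the feature table. A rabbit β-globin polyadenylation signal terminates the transcript. The tag elements are of a type generally used for detection, capture on streptavidin after biotinylation and nickel-affinity purification. The construct belongs to a library of S. mansoni cell-surface and secreted proteins assembled to identify early serological markers of infection.
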