Features (pLannotate 1.2.2; 18 found; start..end, strand, type, name):
      2..201     +  promoter       CMV promoter: human cytomegalovirus (CMV) immediate early promoter
    269..307     +  misc_feature   Ad SA (fragment): adenovirus major late transcript splice acceptor (Friedrich and Soriano, 1991)
    340..549     -  CDS            PTP (fragment): TERM_ADE02 - Experimental evidence at protein level: Swiss-Prot protein existence level 1. Protein covalently bound to the viral DNA that acts as a primer for viral genomic replication by DNA strand displacement. Assembles on the viral origin of replication in an initiation complex with viral polymerase, DBP, host NFIA and host POU2F1/OCT1. During initiation, the polymerase covalently couples the first dCTP with Ser- 580 of pTP. The terminal protein stimulates the template activity over 20 fold compared to protein-free templates. Neo-synthesized viral genomes are linked to two preterminal prot
    580..669     +  intron         chimeric intron (fragment): chimera between introns from adenovirus and immunoglobulin heavy chain genes
    688..734     +  CDS            IgH signal sequence (fragment): signal sequence from the mouse immunoglobulin heavy chain variable region
   1375..1986    +  CDS            Cd4 (fragment): CD4_RAT - Experimental evidence at protein level: Swiss-Prot protein existence level 1. Integral membrane glycoprotein that plays an essential role in the immune response and serves multiple functions in responses against both external and internal offenses. In T-cells, functions primarily as a coreceptor for MHC class II molecule:peptide complex. The antigens presented by class II peptides are derived from extracellular proteins while class I peptides are derived from cytosolic proteins. Interacts simultaneously with the T-cell receptor (TCR) and the MHC class II presented by antigen presenti
   2146..2201    +  polyA_signal   β-globin poly(A) signal: rabbit β-globin polyadenylation signal (Gil and Proudfoot, 1987)
   2715..4396    -  rep_origin     oriP (fragment): Epstein-Barr virus oriP replication origin (Yates et al., 2000)
   4523..4627    +  promoter       AmpR promoter: bla
   4628..5488    +  CDS            AmpR: β-lactamase; bla; confers resistance to ampicillin, carbenicillin, and related antibiotics
   5659..6247    +  rep_origin     ori: high-copy-number ColE1/pMB1/pBR322/pUC origin of replication
   6430..6522    +  CDS            lacI (fragment): lac repressor; lacI; The lac repressor binds to the lac operator to inhibit transcription in E. coli. This inhibition can be relieved by adding lactose or isopropyl-β-D-thiogalactopyranoside (IPTG).
   6535..6556    +  protein_bind   CAP binding site: CAP binding activates transcription in the presence of cAMP. E. coli catabolite activator protein
   6571..6601    +  promoter       lac promoter: promoter for the E. coli lac operon
   6609..6625    +  protein_bind   lac operator: The lac repressor binds to the lac operator to inhibit transcription in E. coli. This inhibition can be relieved by adding lactose or isopropyl-β-D-thiogalactopyranoside (IPTG). lac repressor encoded by lacI
   6695..6711    +  promoter       tet promoter (fragment): E. coli promoter for tetracycline efflux protein gene
   6721..6746    -  CDS            bla(M) (fragment): β-lactamase lacking the signal sequence; bla(M); allows cytosolic expression of β-lactamase
   6920..7299    +  enhancer       CMV enhancer: human cytomegalovirus immediate early enhancer
>Addgene plasmid #120613 | Smp_075280-Cd4-bio-His | addgene full sequence | sequence record 234169 | Addgene NGS Result
GTGATGCGGTTTTGGCAGTACACCAATGGGCGTGGATAGCGGTTTGACTCACGGGGATTTCCAAGTCTCC
ACCCCATTGACGTCAATGGGAGTTTGTTTTGGCACCAAAATCAACGGGACTTTCCAAAATGTCGTAATAA
CCCCGCCCCGTTGACGCAAATGGGCGGTAGGCGTGTACGGTGGGAGGTCTATATAAGCAGAGCTCGTTTA
GTGAACCGTCAGATCCTCACTCTCTTCCGCATCGCTGTCTGCGAGGGCCAGCTGTTGGGCTCGCGGTTGA
GGACAAACTCTTCGCGGTCTTTCCAGTACTCTTGGATCGGAAACCCGTCGGCCTCCGAACGGTACTCCGC
CACCGAGGGACCTGAGCGAGTCCGCATCGACCGGATCGGAAAACCTCTCGAGAAAGGCGTCTAACCAGTC
ACAGTCGCAAGGTAGGCTGAGCACCGTGGCGGGCGGCAGCGGGTGGCGGTCGGGGTTGTTTCTGGCGGAG
GTGCTGCTGATGATGTAATTAAAGTAGGCGGTCTTGAGACGGCGGATGGTCGAGGTGAGGTGTGGCAGGC
TTGAGATCCAGCTGTTGGGGTGAGTACTCCCTCTCAAAAGCGGGCATTACTTCTGCGCTAAGATTGTCAG
TTTCCAAAAACGAGGAGGATTTGATATTCACCTGGCCCGATCTGGCCATACACTTGAGTGACAATGACAT
CCACTTTGCCTTTCTCTCCACAGGTGTCCACTCCCAGGTCCAAGTTTGCCACCATGGAGTTTCAGACCCA
GGTACTCATGTCCCTGCTGCTCTGCATGTCTGGTGCGGCCGCCGTGCGGAACACCCAGTTCATCACCCAG
CACGACCCCTTCGCCACCACCGTGTCCCCCGTGATCACCAACGTGTCCCAGAAGTCCAGCAACAAATACG
AGATCCTGCTGAGCAGCGACTGCGTGGCCATCCGGTCCATCATCAACATCACCGTGGAAGATAAGGACAA
CAACACCAGCAGCACCATCTACCTGAACAAGACCCTGCAGAACAAGATCATCGTGAACAGCACATGCGAG
CAGAAGCGGCAGGACCTGAGCGTGTCCTGGTCCCCCAACGTGAACCTGAGCAACTGGAAGCTGATCTTCG
TGTTCGGCGAGGACAGCGAGAGATACGACCTGGAACGGATCGGCGTGACCTACACCACCATCAAGGGCAA
CGAGATCGACGCCAACACCGACCGGGGCCTGTTCACCATCCCCGTGGGCGGCTACTACGAGTGCGCCAGC
CGGCTGCACAGAGAGCTGTTCGTCGAGGATAACGACAACATTATGATCAATATCTACTTCCTGAACAGCA
GCATGGAAGCCTTCCGGCTGGAAAACCGGCGCGAGTTCATGGGCCACGCCATCGACTGCCCCCTGAGCAT
CCTGTGGCTGAAGAAGGTGCCCACAGGCGCGCCGTCGACCTCCATCACGGCCTATAAGAGTGAGGGGGAG
TCAGCGGAGTTCTCCTTCCCACTCAACCTTGGAGAGGAAAGCCTGCAGGGAGAGTTGAGATGGAAGGCAG
AGAAGGCTCCTTCTTCCCAGTCCTGGATCACCTTCTCCCTAAAGAACCAAAAGGTGTCTGTGCAGAAGTC
TACTAGCAACCCCAAGTTCCAGCTGTCCGAAACGCTCCCACTCACCCTTCAGATACCCCAGGTCTCCCTT
CAGTTTGCTGGTTCTGGCAACCTGACCCTGACTCTGGACAGAGGGATACTGTATCAGGAAGTGAACCTGG
TGGTGATGAAAGTGACTCAGCCCGACAGCAACACTTTGACCTGTGAGGTGATGGGACCCACCTCACCCAA
GATGAGACTGATCTTGAAGCAGGAGAATCAGGAGGCCAGGGTCTCCAGGCAGGAGAAAGTGATTCAAGTG
CAGGCCCCTGAAGCAGGGGTGTGGCAATGTCTACTGAGTGAAGGTGAAGAGGTCAAGATGGACTCCAAGA
TCCAGGTTTTATCCAAAGGGTTGAATTCCGGCAGCCTGCACCACATCCTGGACGCCCAGAAGATGCTGTG
GAACCACAGGGACAGGAACCTGCCTCCTCTGGCCCCTCTGGGCCCCCACCACCATCACCACCATTGAGTC
TAGACACGTGATTAATTAAGGATCCCCCGACCTCGACCTCTGGCTAATAAAGGAAATTTATTTTCATTGC
AATAGTGTGTTGGAATTTTTTGTGTCTCTCACTCGGAAGGACATATGGGAGGGCAAATCATTTGGTCGAG
ATCCCTCGGAGATCTCTAGCTAGAGGATCGATCCCCGCCCCGGACGAACTAAACCTGACTACGACATCTC
TGCCCCTTCTTCGCGGGGCAGTGCATGTAATCCCTTCAGTTGGTTGGTACAACTTGCCAACTGGGCCCTG
TTCCACATGTGACACGGGGGGGGACCAAACACAAAGGGGTTCTCTGACTGTAGTTGACATCCTTATAAAT
GGATGTGCACATTTGCCAACACTGAGTGGCTTTCATCCTGGAGCAGACTTTGCAGTCTGTGGACTGCAAC
ACAACATTGCCTTTATGTGTAACTCTTGGCTGAAGCTCTTACACCAATGCTGGGGGACATGTACCTCCCA
GGGGCCCAGGAAGACTACGGGAGGCTACACCAACGTCAATCAGAGGGGCCTGTGTAGCTACCGATAAGCG
GACCCTCAAGAGGGCATTAGCAATAGTGTTTATAAGGCCCCCTTGTTAACCCTAAACGGGTAGCATATGC
TTCCCGGGTAGTAGTATATACTATCCAGACTAACCCTAATTCAATAGCATATGTTACCCAACGGGAAGCA
TATGCTATCGAATTAGGGTTAGTAAAAGGGTCCTAAGGAACAGCGATATCTCCCACCCCATGAGCTGTCA
CGGTTTTATTTACATGGGGTCAGGATTCCACGAGGGTAGTGAACCATTTTAGTCACAAGGGCAGTGGCTG
AAGATCAAGGAGCGGGCAGTGAACTCTCCTGAATCTTCGCCTGCTTCTTCATTCTCCTTCGTTTAGCTAA
TAGAATAACTGCTGAGTTGTGAACAGTAAGGTGTATGTGAGGTGCTCGAAAACAAGGTTTCAGGTGACGC
CCCCAGAATAAAATTTGGACGGGGGGTTCAGTGGTGGCATTGTGCTATGACACCAATATAACCCTCACAA
ACCCCTTGGGCAATAAATACTAGTGTAGGAATGAAACATTCTGAATATCTTTAACAATAGAAATCCATGG
GGTGGGGACAAGCCGTAAAGACTGGATGTCCATCTCACACGAATTTATGGCTATGGGCAACACATAATCC
TAGTGCAATATGATACTGGGGTTATTAAGATGTGTCCCAGGCAGGGACCAAGACAGGTGAACCATGTTGT
TACACTCTATTTGTAACAAGGGGAAAGAGAGTGGACGCCGACAGCAGCGGACTCCACTGGTTGTCTCTAA
CACCCCCGAAAATTAAACGGGGCTCCACGCCAATGGGGCCCATAAACAAAGACAAGTGGCCACTCTTTTT
TTTGAAATTGTGGAGTGGGGGCACGCGTCAGCCCCCACACGCCGCCCTGCGGTTTTGGACTGTAAAATAA
GGGTGTAATAACTTGGCTGATTGTAACCCCGCTAACCACTGCGGTCAAACCACTTGCCCACAAAACCACT
AATGGCACCCCGGGGAATACCTGCATAAGTAGGTGGGCGGGCCAAGATAGGGGCGCGATTGCTGCGATCT
GGAGGACAAATTACACACACTTGCGCCTGAGCGCCAAGCACAGGGTTGTTGGTCCTCATATTCACGAGGT
CGCTGAGAGCACGGTGGGCTAATGTTGCCATGGGTAGCATATACTACCCAAATATCTGGATAGCATATGC
TATCCTAATCTATATCTGGGTAGCATAGGCTATCCTAATCTATATCTGGGTAGCATATGCTATCCTAATC
TATATCTGGGTAGTATATGCTATCCTAATTTATATCTGGGTAGCATAGGCTATCCTAATCTATATCTGGG
TAGCATATGCTATCCTAATCTATATCTGGGTAGTATATGCTATCCTAATCTGTATCCGGGTAGCATATGC
TATCCTAATAGAGATTAGGGTAGTATATGCTATCCTAATTTATATCTGGGTAGCATATACTACCCAAATA
TCTGGATAGCATATGCTATCCTAATCTATATCTGGGTAGCATATGCTATCCTAATCTATATCTGGGTAGC
ATAGGCTATCCTAATCTATATCTGGGTAGCATATGCTATCCTAATCTATATCTGGGTAGTATATGCTATC
CTAATTTATATCTGGGTAGCATAGGCTATCCTAATCTATATCTGGGTAGCATATGCTATCCTAATCTATA
TCTGGGTAGTATATGCTATCCTAATCTGTATCCGGGTAGCATATGCTATCCTCATGATAAGCTGTCAAAC
ATGAGAATTTTCTTGAAGACGAAAGGGCCTCGTGATACGCCTATTTTTATAGGTTAATGTCATGATAATA
ATGGTTTCTTAGACGTCAGGTGGCACTTTTCGGGGAAATGTGCGCGGAACCCCTATTTGTTTATTTTTCT
AAATACATTCAAATATGTATCCGCTCATGAGACAATAACCCTGATAAATGCTTCAATAATATTGAAAAAG
GAAGAGTATGAGTATTCAACATTTCCGTGTCGCCCTTATTCCCTTTTTTGCGGCATTTTGCCTTCCTGTT
TTTGCTCACCCAGAAACGCTGGTGAAAGTAAAAGATGCTGAAGATCAGTTGGGTGCACGAGTGGGTTACA
TCGAACTGGATCTCAACAGCGGTAAGATCCTTGAGAGTTTTCGCCCCGAAGAACGTTTTCCAATGATGAG
CACTTTTAAAGTTCTGCTATGTGGCGCGGTATTATCCCGTGTTGACGCCGGGCAAGAGCAACTCGGTCGC
CGCATACACTATTCTCAGAATGACTTGGTTGAGTACTCACCAGTCACAGAAAAGCATCTTACGGATGGCA
TGACAGTAAGAGAATTATGCAGTGCTGCCATAACCATGAGTGATAACACTGCGGCCAACTTACTTCTGAC
AACGATCGGAGGACCGAAGGAGCTAACCGCTTTTTTGCACAACATGGGGGATCATGTAACTCGCCTTGAT
CGTTGGGAACCGGAGCTGAATGAAGCCATACCAAACGACGAGCGTGACACCACGATGCCTGCAGCAATGG
CAACAACGTTGCGCAAACTATTAACTGGCGAACTACTTACTCTAGCTTCCCGGCAACAATTAATAGACTG
GATGGAGGCGGATAAAGTTGCAGGACCACTTCTGCGCTCGGCCCTTCCGGCTGGCTGGTTTATTGCTGAT
AAATCTGGAGCCGGTGAGCGTGGGTCTCGCGGTATCATTGCAGCACTGGGGCCAGATGGTAAGCCCTCCC
GTATCGTAGTTATCTACACGACGGGGAGTCAGGCAACTATGGATGAACGAAATAGACAGATCGCTGAGAT
AGGTGCCTCACTGATTAAGCATTGGTAACTGTCAGACCAAGTTTACTCATATATACTTTAGATTGATTTA
AAACTTCATTTTTAATTTAAAAGGATCTAGGTGAAGATCCTTTTTGATAATCTCATGACCAAAATCCCTT
AACGTGAGTTTTCGTTCCACTGAGCGTCAGACCCCGTAGAAAAGATCAAAGGATCTTCTTGAGATCCTTT
TTTTCTGCGCGTAATCTGCTGCTTGCAAACAAAAAAACCACCGCTACCAGCGGTGGTTTGTTTGCCGGAT
CAAGAGCTACCAACTCTTTTTCCGAAGGTAACTGGCTTCAGCAGAGCGCAGATACCAAATACTGTTCTTC
TAGTGTAGCCGTAGTTAGGCCACCACTTCAAGAACTCTGTAGCACCGCCTACATACCTCGCTCTGCTAAT
CCTGTTACCAGTGGCTGCTGCCAGTGGCGATAAGTCGTGTCTTACCGGGTTGGACTCAAGACGATAGTTA
CCGGATAAGGCGCAGCGGTCGGGCTGAACGGGGGGTTCGTGCACACAGCCCAGCTTGGAGCGAACGACCT
ACACCGAACTGAGATACCTACAGCGTGAGCTATGAGAAAGCGCCACGCTTCCCGAAGGGAGAAAGGCGGA
CAGGTATCCGGTAAGCGGCAGGGTCGGAACAGGAGAGCGCACGAGGGAGCTTCCAGGGGGAAACGCCTGG
TATCTTTATAGTCCTGTCGGGTTTCGCCACCTCTGACTTGAGCGTCGATTTTTGTGATGCTCGTCAGGGG
GGCGGAGCCTATGGAAAAACGCCAGCAACGCGGCCTTTTTACGGTTCCTGGCCTTTTGCTGGCCTTTTGC
TCACATGTTCTTTCCTGCGTTATCCCCTGATTCTGTGGATAACCGTATTACCGCCTTTGAGTGAGCTGAT
ACCGCTCGCCGCAGCCGAACGACCGAGCGCAGCGAGTCAGTGAGCGAGGAAGCGGAAGAGCGCCCAATAC
GCAAACCGCCTCTCCCCGCGCGTTGGCCGATTCATTAATGCAGCTGGCACGACAGGTTTCCCGACTGGAA
AGCGGGCAGTGAGCGCAACGCAATTAATGTGAGTTAGCTCACTCATTAGGCACCCCAGGCTTTACACTTT
ATGCTTCCGGCTCGTATGTTGTGTGGAATTGTGAGCGGATAACAATTTCACACAGGAAACAGCTATGACC
ATGATTACGCCAAGCTCTAGCTAGAGGTCGACCAATTCTCATGTTTGACAGCTTATCATCGCAGATCCGG
GCAACGTTGTTGCCATTGCTGCAGGCGCAGAACTGGTAGGTATGGAAGATCTATACATTGAATCAATATT
GGCAATTAGCCATATTAGTCATTGGTTATATAGCATAAATCAATATTGGCTATTGGCCATTGCATACGTT
GTATCTATATCATAATATGTACATTTATATTGGCTCATGTCCAATATGACCGCCATGTTGACATTGATTA
TTGACTAGTTATTAATAGTAATCAATTACGGGGTCATTAGTTCATAGCCCATATATGGAGTTCCGCGTTA
CATAACTTACGGTAAATGGCCCGCCTGGCTGACCGCCCAACGACCCCCGCCCATTGACGTCAATAATGAC
GTATGTTCCCATAGTAACGCCAATAGGGACTTTCCATTGACGTCAATGGGTGGAGTATTTACGGTAAACT
GCCCACTTGGCAGTACATCAAGTGTATCATATGCCAAGTCCGCCCCCTATTGACGTCAATGACGGTAAAT
GGCCCGCCTGGCATTATGCCCAGTACATGACCTTACGGGACTTTCCTACTTGGCAGTACATCTACGTATT
AGTCATCGCTATTACCATG
